Addgene plasmid #237982: TRAV25
Purpose: Encodes TRAV25 allele, P2A, and TRBC to generate TCRs via cloning
Depositing lab: Michael Birnbaum. Depositing organization: Massachusetts Institute of Technology. Publication: Scalable TCR synthesis and screening enable antigen reactivity mapping in vitiligo. Gaglione SA, Mukkamala RS, Krishna C, Smith BE, Wadsworth MH 2nd, Jelinsky SA, Perez CR, Schmidt-Hong L, Katz EL, Gellatly KJ, Ali LR, Shen J, Holec PV, Zhao QH, Chan AO, Xu EJK, Kravarik KM, Guzova JA, Dobson CS, Singh H, Garber M, Dougan M, Dougan SK, Harris JE, Winkler A, Birnbaum ME. Immunity. 2026 Feb 10;59(2):477-493.e9. doi: 10.1016/j.immuni.2026.01.001. Epub 2026 Jan 28. PubMed 41610844.
Backbone
  Vector backbone: pTwist Kan High Copy v2
  Backbone manufacturer: Twist
  Backbone size w/o insert (bp): 2255
  Vector type: Synthetic Biology
Growth in bacteria
  Bacterial resistance: Kanamycin, 50 μg/mL
  Growth temperature: 37°C
  Growth strain: DH5alpha
  Copy number: High Copy
Gene/Insert
  Gene/Insert name: TRBC-P2A-TRAV25
  Species: H. sapiens (human)
  Insert size (bp): 963
  Mutation: None
  Entrez Gene: TRAV25 (a.k.a. TCRAV25S1, TCRAV32S1)
  Cloning method: Unknown
Terms and licenses: Academic/Nonprofit Terms; Industry Terms: Not Available to Industry
Depositor comments: Please visit https://doi.org/10.1101/2025.04.24.649726 for bioRxiv preprint.
How to cite: TRAV25 was a gift from Michael Birnbaum (Addgene plasmid # 237982 ; http://n2t.net/addgene:237982 ; RRID:Addgene_237982)
