[The description below was written by a language model from this plasmid's Addgene catalogue record and pLannotate feature annotations shown in this document.]
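Description:
TRAV25 is a small bacterial cloning plasmid built on the commercial pTwist Kan High Copy v2 backbone and classed as a synthetic biology part rather than an expression vector. It is propagated in E. coli from a high-copy ColE1/pUC-type origin and selected with kanamycin through an aminoglycoside phosphotransferase (KanR) gene. The short rop and lacZα fragments picked up by the automated annotation are backbone remnants with no apparent function. No eukaryotic promoter, polyadenylation signal or viral element is annotated, so the plasmid appears to serve purely as a source of a DNA module.

The roughly 960 bp human insert is described as TRBC-P2A-TRAV25: a T cell receptor beta-chain constant region, followed by a P2A self-cleaving peptide, followed by the TRAV25 alpha-chain variable gene segment. The feature table identifies the constant region as TRBC2. The gap between it and the downstream V segment is consistent with the P2A linker, although that element is not itself annotated. The automated annotation labels the V segment as TRAV27 rather than TRAV25. This may be a best-match call among closely related TRAV family members, but the record alone does not resolve the discrepancy.

This arrangement supplies the invariant middle portion of a bicistronic TCR cassette, bridging the end of a beta chain and the start of an alpha chain so that both chains can be translated from one transcript and separated at the P2A. According to the stated purpose, the piece is combined by cloning with other fragments to generate full TCRs, in support of scalable TCR synthesis and antigen reactivity screening. The cloning method and the other parts required are not stated in the record.
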