Features (pLannotate 1.2.2; 6 found; start..end, strand, type, name):
    245..833     -  rep_origin     ori: high-copy-number ColE1/pMB1/pBR322/pUC origin of replication
   1014..1823    -  CDS            KanR: aminoglycoside phosphotransferase; aph(3')-Ia; confers resistance to kanamycin in bacteria or G418 (Geneticin®) in eukaryotes
   1930..1971    +  CDS            rop (fragment): Rop protein, which maintains plasmids at low copy number; rop
   2160..2203    -  CDS            lacZα (fragment): LacZα fragment of β-galactosidase; lacZ fragment
   2279..2812    +  CDS            TRBC2: TRBC2_HUMAN - Also known as TCRBC2 From Homo sapiens (Human).
   2879..3193    +  CDS            TRAV27: TVA27_HUMAN - Experimental evidence at protein level: Swiss-Prot protein existence level 1. V region of the variable domain of T cell receptor (TR) alpha chain that participates in the antigen recognition (PubMed:24600447). Alpha-beta T cell receptors are antigen specific receptors which are essential to the immune response and are present on the cell surface of T lymphocytes. Recognize peptide-major histocompatibility (MH) (pMH) complexes that are displayed by antigen presenting cells (APC), a prerequisite for efficient T cell adaptive immunity against pathogens (PubMed:25493333). Binding of
>Addgene plasmid #237982 | TRAV25 | addgene full sequence | sequence record 478936 | Addgene NGS Result
AGGCTAGGTGGAGGCTCAGTGATGATAAGTCTGCGATGGTGGATGCATGTGTCATGGTCATAGCTGTTTC
CTGTGTGAAATTGTTATCCGCTCAGAGGGCACAATCCTATTCCGCGCTATCCGACAATCTCCAAGACATT
AGGTGGAGTTCAGTTCGGCGTATGGCATATGTCGCTGGAAAGAACATGTGAGCAAAAGGCCAGCAAAAGG
CCAGGAACCGTAAAAAGGCCGCGTTGCTGGCGTTTTTCCATAGGCTCCGCCCCCCTGACGAGCATCACAA
AAATCGACGCTCAAGTCAGAGGTGGCGAAACCCGACAGGACTATAAAGATACCAGGCGTTTCCCCCTGGA
AGCTCCCTCGTGCGCTCTCCTGTTCCGACCCTGCCGCTTACCGGATACCTGTCCGCCTTTCTCCCTTCGG
GAAGCGTGGCGCTTTCTCATAGCTCACGCTGTAGGTATCTCAGTTCGGTGTAGGTCGTTCGCTCCAAGCT
GGGCTGTGTGCACGAACCCCCCGTTCAGCCCGACCGCTGCGCCTTATCCGGTAACTATCGTCTTGAGTCC
AACCCGGTAAGACACGACTTATCGCCACTGGCAGCAGCCACTGGTAACAGGATTAGCAGAGCGAGGTATG
TAGGCGGTGCTACAGAGTTCTTGAAGTGGTGGCCTAACTACGGCTACACTAGAAGAACAGTATTTGGTAT
CTGCGCTCTGCTGAAGCCAGTTACCTTCGGAAAAAGAGTTGGTAGCTCTTGATCCGGCAAACAAACCACC
GCTGGTAGCGGTGGTTTTTTTGTTTGCAAGCAGCAGATTACGCGCAGAAAAAAAGGATCTCAAGAAGAAG
ATCCTTTGATCTTTTCTACGGGGTCTGACGCTCAGTGGAACGAAAACTCACGTTAAGGGATTTTGGTCAT
GAGATTATCAAAAAGGATCTTCACCTAGATCCTTTTAAATTAAAAATGAAGTTTTAAATCAAGCCCAATC
TGAATAATGTTACAACCAATTAACCAATTCTGATTAGAAAAACTCATCGAGCATCAAATGAAACTGCAAT
TTATTCATATCAGGATTATCAATACCATATTTTTGAAAAAGCCGTTTCTGTAATGAAGGAGAAAACTCAC
CGAGGCAGTTCCATAGGATGGCAAGATCCTGGTATCGGTCTGCGATTCCGACTCGTCCAACATCAATACA
ACCTATTAATTTCCCCTCGTCAAAAATAAGGTTATCAAGTGAGAAATCACCATGAGTGACGACTGAATCC
GGTGAGAATGGCAAAAGTTTATGCATTTCTTTCCAGACTTGTTCAACAGGCCAGCCATTACGCTCGTCAT
CAAAATCACTCGCATCAACCAAACCGTTATTCATTCGTGATTGCGCCTGAGCAAGACGAAATACGCGATC
GCTGTTAAAAGGACAATTACAAACAGGAATCGAATGCAACCGGCGCAGGAACACTGCCAGCGCATCAACA
ATATTTTCACCTGAATCAGGATATTCTTCTAATACCTGGAATGCTGTTTTTCCGGGGATCGCAGTGGTGA
GTAACCATGCATCATCAGGAGTACGGATAAAATGCTTGATGGTCGGAAGAGGCATAAATTCCGTCAGCCA
GTTTAGTCTGACCATCTCATCTGTAACATCATTGGCAACGCTACCTTTGCCATGTTTCAGAAACAACTCT
GGCGCATCGGGCTTCCCATACAAGCGATAGATTGTCGCACCTGATTGCCCGACATTATCGCGAGCCCATT
TATACCCATATAAATCAGCATCCATGTTGGAATTTAATCGCGGCCTCGACGTTTCCCGTTGAATATGGCT
CATAACACCCCTTGTATTACTGTTTATGTAAGCAGACAGTTTTATTGTTCATGATGATATATTTTTATCT
TGTGCAATGTAACATCAGAGATTTTGAGACACGGGCCAGAGCTGCATCGCGCGTTTCGGTGATGACGGTG
AAAACCTCTGACACATGCAGCTCCCGGGACGGTCACAGCTTGTCTGTAAGCGGATGCCGGGAGCAGACAA
GCCCGTCAGGGCGCGTCAGCGGGTGTTGGCTGTTGTTTGTCGCATTATACGAGCGTCCAGGTTGGGATAC
CTGAAACAAAACCCATCGTACGGCCAAGGAAGTCTCCAATAACTGTGATCCACCACAAGCGCCAGGGTTT
TCCCAGTCACGACGTTGTAAAACGACGGCCAGTCATGCATAATCCGCACGCATCTGGAATAAGGAAGTGC
CATTCCGCCTGACCTCTCGAGGTCAAGAGACGGGTCTCAATCTAAAAAACGTGTTCCCACCCGAGGTCGC
TGTGTTTGAGCCATCAGAAGCAGAGATCTCCCACACCCAAAAGGCCACACTGGTGTGCCTGGCCACAGGC
TTCTACCCCGACCACGTGGAGCTGAGCTGGTGGGTGAATGGGAAGGAGGTGCACAGTGGGGTCAGCACAG
ACCCGCAGCCCCTCAAGGAGCAGCCCGCCCTCAATGACTCCAGATACTGCCTGAGCAGCCGCCTGAGAGT
CTCGGCCACCTTCTGGCAGAACCCCCGCAACCACTTCCGCTGTCAAGTCCAGTTCTACGGGCTCTCGGAG
AATGACGAGTGGACCCAGGATAGGGCCAAACCTGTCACCCAGATCGTCAGCGCCGAGGCCTGGGGTAGAG
CAGACTGTGGCTTCACCTCCGAGTCTTACCAGCAAGGGGTCCTGTCTGCCACCATCCTCTATGAGATCTT
GCTAGGGAAGGCCACCTTGTATGCCGTGCTGGTCAGTGCCCTCGTGCTGATGGCCATGGTCAAGAGAAAG
GATTCCAGAGGCGGAAGTGGAGCAACCAATTTCTCCTTGCTGAAGCAGGCCGGTGACGTTGAGGAAAACC
CAGGACCAATGCTACTCATCACATCAATGTTGGTCTTATGGATGCAATTGTCACAGGTGAATGGACAACA
GGTAATGCAAATTCCTCAGTACCAGCATGTACAAGAAGGAGAGGACTTCACCACGTACTGCAATTCCTCA
ACTACTTTAAGCAATATACAGTGGTATAAGCAAAGGCCTGGTGGACATCCCGTTTTTTTGATACAGTTAG
TGAAGAGTGGAGAAGTGAAGAAGCAGAAAAGACTGACATTTCAGTTTGGAGAAGCAAAAAAGAACAGCTC
CCTGCACATCACAGCCACCCAGACTACAGATGTAGGAACTTATAGAGACCCGTCTCAGGGTACTCGAG
